Addgene plasmid #38220: pTH738-CENBEVYslow
Depositing lab: Tobias von der Haar. Depositing organization: London and South East University Group (LASE). Publication: Translation elongation can control translation initiation on eukaryotic mRNAs. Chu D, Kazana E, Bellanger N, Singh T, Tuite MF, von der Haar T. EMBO J. 2014 Jan 1;33(1):21-34. doi: 10.1002/embj.201385651. Epub 2013 Dec 19. PubMed 24357599.
Backbone
  Vector backbone: pCENBEVY-U
  Backbone size w/o insert (bp): 6614
  Total vector size (bp): 7122
  Vector type: Yeast Expression
  Selectable markers: URA3
Growth in bacteria
  Bacterial resistance: Ampicillin, 100 μg/mL
  Growth temperature: 37°C
  Growth strain: DH5alpha
  Copy number: High Copy
Gene/Insert
  Gene/Insert name: GCN4-based single uORF-containing 5'-UTR
  Species: S. cerevisiae (budding yeast)
  Insert size (bp): 500
  Mutation: The start codons of uORFs2, 3 and4 of the yeast Gcn4 leader sequence were mutated to non-start codons.
  Promoter: TDH3 (=GPD)
  Cloning method: Restriction Enzyme; 5′ cloning site BamHI (destroyed during cloning); 3′ cloning site BamHI (not destroyed)
  Sequencing primers: 5′ M13r; 3′ M13f
Resource information
  A portion of this plasmid was derived from a plasmid made by: The mutated GCN4 leder sequence originated from a plasmid kindly provided by Dr Leos Valasek (Academy of Sciences of the Czech Republic, Prague, Czech Republic). Grant CM, Miller PF, Hinnebusch AG (1994)Molecular & Cellular Proteomics 14:2616-2628.
Terms and licenses: Academic/Nonprofit Terms; Industry Terms: Not Available to Industry
How to cite: pTH738-CENBEVYslow was a gift from Tobias von der Haar (Addgene plasmid # 38220 ; http://n2t.net/addgene:38220 ; RRID:Addgene_38220)
