[The description below was written by a language model from this plasmid's Addgene catalogue record and pLannotate feature annotations shown in this document.]
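Description:
pTH738-CENBEVYslow is a yeast expression shuttle plasmid of about 7.1 kb built on the pCENBEVY-U backbone. A CEN6/ARS element maintains it in Saccharomyces cerevisiae as a stable, low-copy centromeric plasmid, and URA3 under its own promoter allows selection by uracil prototrophy and counterselection with 5-FOA. In E. coli it replicates from a high-copy ColE1/pUC-type origin and is selected with ampicillin through β-lactamase. The pBluescript-type ancestry of the backbone shows in the f1 origin, lac promoter/operator and lacZα remnants, and flanking T3 and T7 promoters.

The expression region has a bidirectional layout. An ADH1 promoter and a TDH3 (GPD/GAP) promoter sit back to back and point outward, the first towards an ADH2 terminator and the second towards an ADH1 terminator, with polylinker fragments on each side. The roughly 500 bp insert was cloned at a BamHI site downstream of the TDH3 promoter. It corresponds to the unannotated gap between that promoter and the downstream polylinker in the feature table. It is a GCN4 leader-derived 5'-UTR in which the start codons of uORFs 2, 3 and 4 have been changed to non-start codons, so only a single upstream open reading frame remains. The 3' BamHI site was kept, which leaves a position for placing a coding sequence behind the leader. No reporter or other open reading frame is annotated downstream of it, and the record does not explain the "slow" designation.

The associated publication concerns how translation elongation can control initiation on eukaryotic mRNAs. The plasmid therefore appears to serve as a constitutive, low-copy platform for studying uORF-dependent translational control in yeast.
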