Features (pLannotate 1.2.2; 26 found; start..end, strand, type, name):
     70..573     -  misc_feature   CEN/ARS: S. cerevisiae CEN6 centromere fused to an autonomously replicating sequence
    610..714     +  promoter       AmpR promoter: bla
    715..1575    +  CDS            AmpR: β-lactamase; bla; confers resistance to ampicillin, carbenicillin, and related antibiotics
   1746..2334    +  rep_origin     ori: high-copy-number ColE1/pMB1/pBR322/pUC origin of replication
   2517..2609    +  CDS            lacI (fragment): lac repressor; lacI; The lac repressor binds to the lac operator to inhibit transcription in E. coli. This inhibition can be relieved by adding lactose or isopropyl-β-D-thiogalactopyranoside (IPTG).
   2622..2643    +  protein_bind   CAP binding site: CAP binding activates transcription in the presence of cAMP. E. coli catabolite activator protein
   2658..2688    +  promoter       lac promoter: promoter for the E. coli lac operon
   2696..2712    +  protein_bind   lac operator: The lac repressor binds to the lac operator to inhibit transcription in E. coli. This inhibition can be relieved by adding lactose or isopropyl-β-D-thiogalactopyranoside (IPTG). lac repressor encoded by lacI
   2757..2775    +  promoter       T3 promoter: promoter for bacteriophage T3 RNA polymerase
   2787..2808    -  misc_feature   MCS (fragment): pBluescript multiple cloning site
   2823..3122    -  terminator     ADH2 terminator: transcription terminator for the S. cerevisiae alcohol dehydrogenase 2 (ADH2) gene
   3137..3160    +  misc_feature   MCS (fragment): pUC18/19 multiple cloning site
   3160..3551    -  promoter       ADH1 promoter: S. cerevisiae ADH1; promoter for alcohol dehydrogenase 1
   3564..4208    +  promoter       GAP promoter: S. cerevisiae TDH3; promoter for glyceraldehyde-3-phosphate dehydrogenase
   4716..4751    +  misc_feature   MCS (fragment): pUC18/19 multiple cloning site
   4745..4879    +  CDS            ADH1 (fragment): ADH1_YEAST - Also known as ADC1. Experimental evidence at protein level: Swiss-Prot protein existence level 1. This isozyme preferentially catalyzes the conversion of primary unbranched alcohols to their corresponding aldehydes. Also shows activity toward secondary alcohols. From Saccharomyces cerevisiae (strain ATCC 204508 / S288c) (Baker's yeast).
   4883..5070    +  terminator     ADH1 terminator: S. cerevisiae ADH1; transcription terminator for the S. cerevisiae alcohol dehydrogenase 1 (ADH1) gene
   5103..5127    -  misc_feature   MCS (fragment): pBluescript multiple cloning site
   5136..5154    -  promoter       T7 promoter: promoter for bacteriophage T7 RNA polymerase
   5157..5314    +  CDS            lacZα (fragment): LacZα fragment of β-galactosidase; lacZ fragment
   5322..5777    +  rep_origin     f1 ori (sequence partly withheld): f1 bacteriophage origin of replication; arrow indicates direction of (+) strand synthesis
   5778..5827    -  misc_feature   bom (fragment): basis of mobility region from pBR322
   5906..6709    -  CDS            URA3: orotidine-5'-phosphate decarboxylase, required for uracil biosynthesis; S. cerevisiae URA3; yeast auxotrophic marker, counterselectable with 5-fluoroorotic acid (5-FOA)
   6710..6925    -  promoter       URA3 promoter: S. cerevisiae URA3
   6936..6983    -  misc_feature   bom (fragment): basis of mobility region from pBR322
   7085..1       -  CDS            rop (fragment) (across the origin): Rop protein, which maintains plasmids at low copy number; rop
>Addgene plasmid #38220 | pTH738-CENBEVYslow | depositor full sequence | sequence record 56729 | pTH738-CENBEVYslow sequence 7119 bps
GACGAAAGGGCCTCGTGATACGCCTATTTTTATAGGTTAATGTCATGATAATAATGGTTTCTTAGGACGG
ATCGCTTGCCTGTAACTTACACGCGCCTCGTATCTTTTAATGATGGAATAATTTGGGAATTTACTCTGTG
TTTATTTATTTTTATGTTTTGTATTTGGATTTTAGAAAGTAAATAAAGAAGGTAGAAGAGTTACGGAATG
AAGAAAAAAAAATAAACAAAGGTTTAAAAAATTTCAACAAAAAGCGTACTTTACATATATATTTATTAGA
CAAGAAAAGCAGATTAAATAGATATACATTCGATTAACGATAAGTAAAATGTAAAATCACAGGATTTTCG
TGTGTGGTCTTCTACACAGACAAGATGAAACAATTCGGCATTAATACCTGAGAGCAGGAAGAGCAAGATA
AAAGGTAGTATTTGTTGGCGATCCCCCTAGAGTCTTTTACATCTTCGGAAAACAAAAACTATTTTTTCTT
TAATTTCTTTTTTTACTTTCTATTTTTAATTTATATATTTATATTAAAAAATTTAAATTATAATTATTTT
TATAGCACGTGATGAAAAGGACCCAGGTGGCACTTTTCGGGGAAATGTGCGCGGAACCCCTATTTGTTTA
TTTTTCTAAATACATTCAAATATGTATCCGCTCATGAGACAATAACCCTGATAAATGCTTCAATAATATT
GAAAAAGGAAGAGTATGAGTATTCAACATTTCCGTGTCGCCCTTATTCCCTTTTTTGCGGCATTTTGCCT
TCCTGTTTTTGCTCACCCAGAAACGCTGGTGAAAGTAAAAGATGCTGAAGATCAGTTGGGTGCACGAGTG
GGTTACATCGAACTGGATCTCAACAGCGGTAAGATCCTTGAGAGTTTTCGCCCCGAAGAACGTTTTCCAA
TGATGAGCACTTTTAAAGTTCTGCTATGTGGCGCGGTATTATCCCGTATTGACGCCGGGCAAGAGCAACT
CGGTCGCCGCATACACTATTCTCAGAATGACTTGGTTGAGTACTCACCAGTCACAGAAAAGCATCTTACG
GATGGCATGACAGTAAGAGAATTATGCAGTGCTGCCATAACCATGAGTGATAACACTGCGGCCAACTTAC
TTCTGACAACGATCGGAGGACCGAAGGAGCTAACCGCTTTTTTTCACAACATGGGGGATCATGTAACTCG
CCTTGATCGTTGGGAACCGGAGCTGAATGAAGCCATACCAAACGACGAGCGTGACACCACGATGCCTGTA
GCAATGGCAACAACGTTGCGCAAACTATTAACTGGCGAACTACTTACTCTAGCTTCCCGGCAACAATTAA
TAGACTGGATGGAGGCGGATAAAGTTGCAGGACCACTTCTGCGCTCGGCCCTTCCGGCTGGCTGGTTTAT
TGCTGATAAATCTGGAGCCGGTGAGCGTGGGTCTCGCGGTATCATTGCAGCACTGGGGCCAGATGGTAAG
CCCTCCCGTATCGTAGTTATCTACACGACGGGCAGTCAGGCAACTATGGATGAACGAAATAGACAGATCG
CTGAGATAGGTGCCTCACTGATTAAGCATTGGTAACTGTCAGACCAAGTTTACTCATATATACTTTAGAT
TGATTTAAAACTTCATTTTTAATTTAAAAGGATCTAGGTGAAGATCCTTTTTGATAATCTCATGACCAAA
ATCCCTTAACGTGAGTTTTCGTTCCACTGAGCGTCAGACCCCGTAGAAAAGATCAAAGGATCTTCTTGAG
ATCCTTTTTTTCTGCGCGTAATCTGCTGCTTGCAAACAAAAAAACCACCGCTACCAGCGGTGGTTTGTTT
GCCGGATCAAGAGCTACCAACTCTTTTTCCGAAGGTAACTGGCTTCAGCAGAGCGCAGATACCAAATACT
GTCCTTCTAGTGTAGCCGTAGTTAGGCCACCACTTCAAGAACTCTGTAGCACCGCCTACATACCTCGCTC
TGCTAATCCTGTTACCAGTGGCTGCTGCCAGTGGCGATAAGTCGTGTCTTACCGGGTTGGACTCAAGACG
ATAGTTACCGGATAAGGCGCAGCGGTCGGGCTGAACGGGGGGTTCGTGCACACAGCCCAGCTTGGAGCGA
ACGACCTACACCGAACTGAGATACCTACAGCGTGAGCATTGAGAAAGCGCCACGCTTCCCGAAGGGAGAA
AGGCGGACAGGTATCCGGTAAGCGGCAGGGTCGGAACAGGAGAGCGCACGAGGGAGCTTCCAGGGGGGAA
CGCCTGGTATCTTTATAGTCCTGTCGGGTTTCGCCACCTCTGACTTGAGCGTCGATTTTTGTGATGCTCG
TCAGGGGGGCCGAGCCTATGGAAAAACGCCAGCAACGCGGCCTTTTTACGGTTCCTGGCCTTTTGCTGGC
CTTTTGCTCACATGTTCTTTCCTGCGTTATCCCCTGATTCTGTGGATAACCGTATTACCGCCTTTGAGTG
AGCTGATACCGCTCGCCGCAGCCGAACGACCGAGCGCAGCGAGTCAGTGAGCGAGGAAGCGGAAGAGCGC
CCAATACGCAAACCGCCTCTCCCCGCGCGTTGGCCGATTCATTAATGCAGCTGGCACGACAGGTTTCCCG
ACTGGAAAGCGGGCAGTGAGCGCAACGCAATTAATGTGAGTTAGCTCACTCATTAGGCACCCCAGGCTTT
ACACTTTATGCTTCCGGCTCGTATGTTGTGTGGAATTGTGAGCGGATAACAATTTCACACAGGAAACAGC
TATGACCATGATTACGCCAAGCTCGAAATTAACCCTCACTAAAGGGAACAAAAGCTGGTACCGGGCCCCC
CCTCGAGGGCATGCGAAGGAAAATGAGAAATATCGAGGGAGACGATTCAGAGGAGCAGGACAAACTATAA
CCGACTGTTTGTTGGAGGATGCCGTACATAACGAACACTGCTGAAGCTACCATGTCTACAGTTTAGAGGA
ATGGGTACAACTCACAGGCGAGGGATGGTGTTCACTCGTGCTAGCAAACGCGGTGGGAGCAAAAAGTAGA
ATATTATCTTTTATTCGTGAAACTTCGAACACTGTCATCTAAAGATGCTATATACTAATATAGGCATACT
TGATAATGAAAACTATAAATCGTAAAGACATAAGAGATCCGCTTATTTAGAGTGTCGAATTCGAGCTCGG
TACCCGGGGAGTTGATTGTAGCTTGGTATAGCTTGAAATATTGTGCAGAAAAAGAAACAAGGAAGAAAGG
GAACGAGAACAATGACGAGGAAACAAAAGATTAATAATTGCAGGTCTATTTATACTTGATAGCAAGACAG
CAAACTTTTTTTATTTCAAATTCAAGTAACTGGAAGGAAGGCCGTATACCGTTGCTCATTAGAGAGTAGT
GTGCGTGAATGAAGGAAGGAAAAAGTTTCGTGTGTTCGAAGATACCCCTCATCAGCTCTGGAACAACGAC
ATCTGTTGGTGCTGTCTTTGTCGTTAATTTTTTCCTTTAGTGTCTTCCATCATTTTTTTTGTCATTGCGG
ATATGGTGAGACAACAACGGGGGAGAGAGAAAAGAAAAAAAAAGAAAAGAATCCGGGAGTTTATCATTAT
CAATACTGCCATTTCAAAGAATACGTAAATAATTAATAGTAGTGATTTTCCTAACTTTATTTAGTCAAAA
AATTAGCCTTTTAATTCTGCTGTAACCCGTACATGCCCAAAATAGGGGGCGGGTTACACAGAATATATAA
CATCGTAGGTGTCTGGGTGAACAGTTTATTCCTGGCATCCACTAAATATAATGGAGCCCGCTTTTTAAGC
TGGCATCCAGAAAAAAAAAGAATCCCAGCACCAAAATATTGTTTTCTTCACCAACCATCAGTTCATAGGT
CCATTCTCTTAGCGCAACTACAGAGAACAGGGGCACAAACAGGCAAAAAACGGGCACAACCTCAATGGAG
TGATGCAACCTGCCTGGAGTAAATGATGACACAAGGCAATTGACCCACGCATGTATCTATCTCATTTTCT
TACACCTTCTATTACCTTCTGCTCTCTCTGATTTGGAAAAAGCTGAAAAAAAAGGTTGAAACCAGTTCCC
TGAAATTATTCCCCTACTTGACTAATAAGTATATAAAGAACGGTAGGTATTGATTGTAATTCTGTAAATC
TATTTCTTAAACTTCTTAAATTCTACTTTTATAGTTAGTCTTTTTTTTAGTTTTAAAACACCAAGAACTT
AGTTTCGACGGATCTAGTTTCACTAGCGAATTATACAACTCACCAGCCACACAGCTCACTCATCTACTTC
GCAATCAAAACAAAATATTTTATTTTAGTTCAGTTTATTAAGTTATTATCAGTATCGTATTAAAAAATTA
AAGATCATTGAAAAATGGCTTGCTAAACCGATTATATTTTGTTTTTAAAGTAGATTATTATTAGAAAATT
ATTAAGAGAATTCTGTGTTAAATTTATTGAAAGAGAAAATTTATTTTCCCTTATTAATTAAAGTCCTTTA
CTTTTTTTGAAAACTGTCAGTTTTTTGAAGAGTTATTTGTTTTGTTACCAATTGCTATCAGGTACCCGTA
GAATTTTATTCAAGATCTTTCCGTAACGGTTACCTTTCTGTCAAATTATCCAGGTTTACTCGCCAATAAA
AATTTCCCTATACTATCATTAATTAAATCATTATTATTACTAAAGTTTTGTTTACCAATTTGTCTGCTCA
AGAAAATAAATTAAATACAAATAAAGGATCCTCTAGAGTCGACCTGCAGGCATGCAAGCTTTGGACTTCT
TCGCCAGAGGTTTGGTCAAGTCTCCAATCAAGGTTGTCGGCTTGTCTACCTTGCCAGAAATTTACGAAAA
GATGGAAAAGGGTCAAATCGTTGGTAGATACGTTGTTGACACTTCTAAATAAGCGAATTTCTTATGATTT
ATGATTTTTATTATTAAATAAGTTATAAAAAAAATAAGTGTATACAAATTTTAAAGTGACTCTTAGGTTT
TAAAACGAAAATTCTTATTCTTGAGTAACTCTTTCCTGTAGGTCAGGTTGCTTTCTCAGGTATAGCATGA
GGTCGCTCTTATTGACCACACCTCTACCGGCATGCCGGTCGAAATTCCCCTACCCTATGAAAAGCGGCCG
CCACCGCGGTGGAGCTCCAATTCGCCCTATAGTGAGTCGTATTACAATTCACTGGCCGTCGTTTTACAAC
GTCGTGACTGGGAAAACCCTGGCGTTACCCAACTTAATCGCCTTGCAGCACATCCCCCCTTCGCCAGCTG
GCGTAATAGCGAAGAGGCCCGCACCGATCGCCCTTCCCAACAGTTGCGCAGCCTGAATGGCGAATGGCGC
G
[124 nt withheld, positions 5322-5445]
C
[91 nt withheld, positions 5447-5537]
A
[49 nt withheld, positions 5539-5587]
CCTTTGACGTTGGAGTCCACGTTCTTT
[37 nt withheld, positions 5615-5651]
ACCCTATCTCGGTCTATTCTTTTGATTTATAAGGGATTTTGCCGATTTCGGCCTATTGGTTAAAAAATGA
GCTGATTTAACAAAAATTTAACGCGAATTTTAACAAAATATTAACGTTTACAATTTCCTGATGCGGTATT
TTCTCCTTACGCATCTGTGCGGTATTTCACACCGCAGGGTAATAACTGATATAATTAAATTGAAGCTCTA
ATTTGTGAGTTTAGTATACATGCATTTACTTATAATACAGTTTTTTAGTTTTGCTGGCCGCATCTTCTCA
AATATGCTTCCCAGCCTGCTTTTCTGTAACGTTCACCCTCTACCTTAGCATCCCTTCCCTTTGCAAATAG
TCCTCTTCCAACAATAATAATGTCAGATCCTGTAGAGACCACATCATCCACGGTTCTATACTGTTGACCC
AATGCGTCTCCCTTGTCATCTAAACCCACACCGGGTGTCATAATCAACCAATCGTAACCTTCATCTCTTC
CACCCATGTCTCTTTGAGCAATAAAGCCGATAACAAAATCTTTGTCGCTCTTCGCAATGTCAACAGTACC
CTTAGTATATTCTCCAGTAGATAGGGAGCCCTTGCATGACAATTCTGCTAACATCAAAAGGCCTCTAGGT
TCCTTTGTTACTTCTTCTGCCGCCTGCTTCAAACCGCTAACAATACCTGGGCCCACCACACCGTGTGCAT
TCGTAATGTCTGCCCATTCTGCTATTCTGTATACACCCGCAGAGTACTGCAATTTGACTGTATTACCAAT
GTCAGCAAATTTTCTGTCTTCGAAGAGTAAAAAATTGTACTTGGCGGATAATGCCTTTAGCGGCTTAACT
GTGCCCTCCATGGAAAAATCAGTCAAGATATCCACATGTGTTTTTAGTAAACAAATTTTGGGACCTAATG
CTTCAACTAACTCCAGTAATTCCTTGGTGGTACGAACATCCAATGAAGCACACAAGTTTGTTTGCTTTTC
GTGCATGATATTAAATAGCTTGGCAGCAACAGGACTAGGATGAGTAGCAGCACGTTCCTTATATGTAGCT
TTCGACATGATTTATCTTCGTTTCCTGCAGGTTTTTGTTCTGTGCAGTTGGGTTAAGAATACTGGGCAAT
TTCATGTTTCTTCAACACTACATATGCGTATATATACCAATCTAAGTCTGTGCTCCTTCCTTCGTTCTTC
CTTCTGTTCGGAGATTACCGAATCAAAAAAATTTCAAAGAAACCGAAATCAAAAAAAAGAATAAAAAAAA
AATGATGAATTGAATTGAAAAGCGTGGTGCACTCTCAGTACAATCTGCTCTGATGCCGCATAGTTAAGCC
AGCCCCGACACCCGCCAACACCCGCTGACGCGCCCTGACGGGCTTGTCTGCTCCCGGCATCCGCTTACAG
ACAAGCTGTGACCGTCTCCGGGAGCTGCATGTGTCAGAGGTTTTCACCGTCATCACCGAAACGCGCGA
