>Addgene plasmid #38220 | pTH738-CENBEVYslow | addgene partial sequence | sequence record 54557 | yADH1-F 5'-ATACGGCCTTCCTTCCAGTT-3'
GTTTGCTGTCTTGCTATCAAGTATAAATAGACCTGCAATTATTAATCTTTTGTTTCCTCGTCATTGTTCT
CGTTCCCTTTCTTCCTTGTTTCTTTTTCTGCACAATATTTCAAGCTATACCAAGCTACAATCAACTCCCC
GGGTACCGAGCTCGAATTCGACACTCTAAATAAGCGGATCTCTTATGTCTTTACGATTTATAGTTTTCAT
TATCAAGTATGCCTATATTAGTATATAGCATCTTTAGATGACAGTGTTCGAAGTTTCACGAATAAAAGAT
AATATTCTACTTTTTGCTCCCACCGCGTTTGCTAGCACGAGTGAACACCATCCCTCGCCTGTGAGTTGTA
CCCATTCCTCTAAACTGTAGACATGGTAGCTTCAGCAGTGTTCGTTATGTACGGCATCCTCCAACAAACA
GTCGGTTATAGTTTGTCCTGCTCCTCTGAATCGTCTCCCTCGATATTTCTCATTTTCCTTCGCATGCCCT
CGAGGGGGGGCCCGGTACCAGCTTTTGTTCCCTTTAGTGAGGGTTAATTTCGAGCTTGGCGTAATCATGG
TCATAGCTGTTTCCTGTGTGAAATTGTTATCCGCTCACAATTCCACACAACATACGAGCCGGAAGCATAA
AGTGTAAAGCCTGGGGTGCCTAATGAGTGAGCTAACTCACATTAATTGCGTTGCGCTCACTGCCCGCTTT
CCAGTCGGGAAACCTGTCGTGCCAGCTGCATTAATGAATCGGCCAACGCGCGGGGAGAGGCGGTTTGCGT
ATTGGGCGCTCTTCCGCTTCCTCGCTCACTGACTCGCTGCGCTCGGTCGTTCGGCTGCGGCGAGCGGTAT
CAG
