>Addgene plasmid #38220 | pTH738-CENBEVYslow | addgene partial sequence | sequence record 54782 | GPDpro-F 5'-CGGTAGGTATTGATTGTAATTCTG-3'
AATTCTACTTTTATAGTTAGTCTTTTTTTTAGTTTTAAAACACCAAGAACTTAGTTTCGACGGATCTAGT
TTCACTAGCGAATTATACAACTCACCAGCCACACAGCTCACTCATCTACTTCGCAATCAAAACAAAATAT
TTTATTTTAGTTCAGTTTATTAAGTTATTATCAGTATCGTATTAAAAAATTAAAGATCATTGAAAAATGG
CTTGCTAAACCGATTATATTTTGTTTTTAAAGTAGATTATTATTAGAAAATTATTAAGAGAATTCTGTGT
TAAATTTATTGAAAGAGAAAATTTATTTTCCCTTATTAATTAAAGTCCTTTACTTTTTTTGAAAACTGTC
AGTTTTTTGAAGAGTTATTTGTTTTGTTACCAATTGCTATCAGGTACCCGTAGAATTTTATTCAAGATCT
TTCCGTAACGGTTACCTTTCTGTCAAATTATCCAGGTTTACTCGCCAATAAAAATTTCCCTATACTATCA
TTAATTAAATCATTATTATTACTAAAGTTTTGTTTACCAATTTGTCTGCTCAAGAAAATAAATTAAATAC
AAATAAAGGATCCTCTAGAGTCGACCTGCAGGCATGCAAGCTTTGGACTTCTTCGCCAGAGGTTTGGTCA
AGTCTCCAATCAAGGTTGTCGGCTTGTCTACCTTGCCAGAAATTTACGAAAAGATGGAAAAGGGTCAAAT
CGTTGGTAGATACGTTGTTGACACTTCTAAATAAGCGAATTTCTTATGATTTATGATTTTTATTATTAAA
TAAGTTATAAAAAAAATAAGTGTATACAAATTTTAAAGTGACTCTTA
